>Addgene plasmid #178014 | pBAD-HisD-mNG-Pa-Kbp | addgene full sequence | sequence record 351349 | Addgene NGS Result
TATCCCGGCAGCAGGGGATCATTTTGCGCTTCAGCCATACTTTTCATACTCCCGCCATTCAGAGAAGAAA
CCAATTGTCCATATTGCATCAGACATTGCCGTCACTGCGTCTTTTACTGGCTCTTCTCGCTAACCAAACC
GGTAACCCCGCTTATTAAAAGCATTCTGTAACAAAGCGGGACCAAAGCCATGACAAAAACGCGTAACAAA
AGTGTCTATAATCACGGCAGAAAAGTCCACATTGATTATTTGCACGGCGTCACACTTTGCTATGCCATAG
CATTTTTATCCATAAGATTAGCGGATCCTACCTGACGCTTTTTATCGCAACTCTCTACTGTTTCTCCATA
CCCGTTTTTTGGGCTAACAGGAGGAATTAACCATGGGGAGCCACCATCACCATCACCATGGCAGATCTAT
GGTCTCAAAGGGAGAGGAGGAAAACATGGCTAGTCTGCCTGCTACCCACGAACTGCATATTTTTGGCTCC
ATAAATGGCATCGATTTCGACATGGTAGGCCAAGGCACCGGTAATCCAAACGACGGCTATGAGGAGCTGA
ACCTGAAGTCCACCATGGGCGATCTGCAGTTCAGTCCCTGGATCCTGGTGCCGCACATTGGGTACGGGTT
TCACCAGTATCTTCCCTATCCAGACGGGATGTCACCATTTCAGGCTGCAATGGTCGACGGGTCCGGATAC
CAAGTGCACCGCACTATGCAGTTTGAGGACGGTGCCTCACTGACCGTGAATTACAGATACACCTACGAAG
GATCACATATCAAAGGGGAAGCTCAGGTGGAGGGCACTGGGTTCCCAGCTGACGGCCCTGTGATGACAAA
TTCCCTGACAGCCGAGGCCCACATGGGCATCTTCGCCTTCGTGAAGGAGGCCGGCGAGAAGCTGTGGGAC
ACCCTGACCGGCCACGAGGCCCAGGCCGCCGAGAGCCTGAAGGAGCACGTGGCCAAGGTGGGCCTGGGCA
ACCCCAACATCCAGGTGAGCGTGGAGGGCGACAAGGTGATCGCCAGCGGCGAGGTGGCCAGCCAGGAGGA
GAAGGAGAAGATCCTGCTGGCCCTGGGCAACGTGGCCGGCGTGAGCAGCGTGGAGGACAAGATCACCGTG
GCCCAGGCCGCCCCCGAGGCCAGGTTCGTGACCGTGAAGAAGGGCGACACCCTGAGCGCCATCGCCAAGG
CCGAGTACGGCAACGCCAACGCCTACATGAAGATCTTCGAGGCCAACAAGCCCATGCTGAGCCACCCCGA
CAAGATCTACCCCGGCCAGGTGCTGAGGATCCCCGAGATGTACTTCGCTGACTGGTGCGTATCCAAGAAG
ACTTGCCCCAATGATAAGACTATCGTCTCCACATTTAAGTGGGCTTTTATCACCGACAACGGCAAACGCT
ACCGGTCTACCGCTCGCACCACATACACATTCGCCAAGCCAATGGCCGCAAATTACCTCAAAAATCAGCC
GATGTATGTCTTTCGGAAAACAGAGCTGAAACATTCTAAGACCGAACTGAATTTTAAAGAGTGGCAAAAG
GCCTTTACGGACGTGATGGGCATGGACGAGCTGTATAAGTAATAAGAATTCGAAGCTTGGCTGTTTTGGT
GGATGAGAGAAGATTTTCAGCCTGATACAGATTAAATCAGAACGCAGAAGCGGTCTGATAAAACAGAATT
TGCCTGGCGGCAGTAGCGCGGTGGTCCCACCTGACCCCATGCCGAACTCAGAAGTGAAACGCCGTAGCGC
CGATGGTAGTGTGGGGTCTCCCCATGCGAGAGTAGGGAACTGCCAGGCATCAAATAAAACGAAAGGCTCA
GTCGAAAGACTGGGCCTTTCGTTTTATCTGTTGTTTGTCGGTGAACGCTCTCCTGAGTAGGACAAATCCG
CCGGGAGCGGATTTGAACGTTGCGAAGCAACGGCCCGGAGGGTGGCGGGCAGGACGCCCGCCATAAACTG
CCAGGCATCAAATTAAGCAGAAGGCCATCCTGACGGATGGCCTTTTTGCGTTTCTACAAACTCTTTTGTT
TATTTTTCTAAATACATTCAAATATGTATCCGCTCATGAGACAATAACCCTGATAAATGCTTCAATAATA
TTGAAAAAGGAAGAGTATGAGTATTCAACATTTCCGTGTCGCCCTTATTCCCTTTTTTGCGGCATTTTGC
CTTCCTGTTTTTGCTCACCCAGAAACGCTGGTGAAAGTAAAAGATGCTGAAGATCAGTTGGGTGCACGAG
TGGGTTACATCGAACTGGATCTCAACAGCGGTAAGATCCTTGAGAGTTTTCGCCCCGAAGAACGTTTTCC
AATGATGAGCACTTTTAAAGTTCTGCTATGTGGCGCGGTATTATCCCGTGTTGACGCCGGGCAAGAGCAA
CTCGGTCGCCGCATACACTATTCTCAGAATGACTTGGTTGAGTACTCACCAGTCACAGAAAAGCATCTTA
CGGATGGCATGACAGTAAGAGAATTATGCAGTGCTGCCATAACCATGAGTGATAACACTGCGGCCAACTT
ACTTCTGACAACGATCGGAGGACCGAAGGAGCTAACCGCTTTTTTGCACAACATGGGGGATCATGTAACT
CGCCTTGATCGTTGGGAACCGGAGCTGAATGAAGCCATACCAAACGACGAGCGTGACACCACGATGCCTG
TAGCAATGGCAACAACGTTGCGCAAACTATTAACTGGCGAACTACTTACTCTAGCTTCCCGGCAACAATT
AATAGACTGGATGGAGGCGGATAAAGTTGCAGGACCACTTCTGCGCTCGGCCCTTCCGGCTGGCTGGTTT
ATTGCTGATAAATCTGGAGCCGGTGAGCGTGGGTCTCGCGGTATCATTGCAGCACTGGGGCCAGATGGTA
AGCCCTCCCGTATCGTAGTTATCTACACGACGGGGAGTCAGGCAACTATGGATGAACGAAATAGACAGAT
CGCTGAGATAGGTGCCTCACTGATTAAGCATTGGTAACTGTCAGACCAAGTTTACTCATATATACTTTAG
ATTGATTTAAAACTTCATTTTTAATTTAAAAGGATCTAGGTGAAGATCCTTTTTGATAATCTCATGACCA
AAATCCCTTAACGTGAGTTTTCGTTCCACTGAGCGTCAGACCCCGTAGAAAAGATCAAAGGATCTTCTTG
AGATCCTTTTTTTCTGCGCGTAATCTGCTGCTTGCAAACAAAAAAACCACCGCTACCAGCGGTGGTTTGT
TTGCCGGATCAAGAGCTACCAACTCTTTTTCCGAAGGTAACTGGCTTCAGCAGAGCGCAGATACCAAATA
CTGTCCTTCTAGTGTAGCCGTAGTTAGGCCACCACTTCAAGAACTCTGTAGCACCGCCTACATACCTCGC
TCTGCTAATCCTGTTACCAGTGGCTGCTGCCAGTGGCGATAAGTCGTGTCTTACCGGGTTGGACTCAAGA
CGATAGTTACCGGATAAGGCGCAGCGGTCGGGCTGAACGGGGGGTTCGTGCACACAGCCCAGCTTGGAGC
GAACGACCTACACCGAACTGAGATACCTACAGCGTGAGCTATGAGAAAGCGCCACGCTTCCCGAAGGGAG
AAAGGCGGACAGGTATCCGGTAAGCGGCAGGGTCGGAACAGGAGAGCGCACGAGGGAGCTTCCAGGGGGA
AACGCCTGGTATCTTTATAGTCCTGTCGGGTTTCGCCACCTCTGACTTGAGCGTCGATTTTTGTGATGCT
CGTCAGGGGGGCGGAGCCTATGGAAAAACGCCAGCAACGCGGCCTTTTTACGGTTCCTGGCCTTTTGCTG
GCCTTTTGCTCACATGTTCTTTCCTGCGTTATCCCCTGATTCTGTGGATAACCGTATTACCGCCTTTGAG
TGAGCTGATACCGCTCGCCGCAGCCGAACGACCGAGCGCAGCGAGTCAGTGAGCGAGGAAGCGGAAGAGC
GCCTGATGCGGTATTTTCTCCTTACGCATCTGTGCGGTATTTCACACCGCATATGGTGCACTCTCAGTAC
AATCTGCTCTGATGCCGCATAGTTAAGCCAGTATACACTCCGCTATCGCTACGTGACTGGGTCATGGCTG
CGCCCCGACACCCGCCAACACCCGCTGACGCGCCCTGACGGGCTTGTCTGCTCCCGGCATCCGCTTACAG
ACAAGCTGTGACCGTCTCCGGGAGCTGCATGTGTCAGAGGTTTTCACCGTCATCACCGAAACGCGCGAGG
CAGCAGATCAATTCGCGCGCGAAGGCGAAGCGGCATGCATAATGTGCCTGTCAAATGGACGAAGCAGGGA
TTCTGCAAACCCTATGCTACTCCGTCAAGCCGTCAATTGTCTGATTCGTTACCAATTATGACAACTTGAC
GGCTACATCATTCACTTTTTCTTCACAACCGGCACGGAACTCGCTCGGGCTGGCCCCGGTGCATTTTTTA
AATACCCGCGAGAAATAGAGTTGATCGTCAAAACCAACATTGCGACCGACGGTGGCGATAGGCATCCGGG
TGGTGCTCAAAAGCAGCTTCGCCTGGCTGATACGTTGGTCCTCGCGCCAGCTTAAGACGCTAATCCCTAA
CTGCTGGCGGAAAAGATGTGACAGACGCGACGGCGACAAGCAAACATGCTGTGCGACGCTGGCGATATCA
AAATTGCTGTCTGCCAGGTGATCGCTGATGTACTGACAAGCCTCGCGTACCCGATTATCCATCGGTGGAT
GGAGCGACTCGTTAATCGCTTCCATGCGCCGCAGTAACAATTGCTCAAGCAGATTTATCGCCAGCAGCTC
CGAATAGCGCCCTTCCCCTTGCCCGGCGTTAATGATTTGCCCAAACAGGTCGCTGAAATGCGGCTGGTGC
GCTTCATCCGGGCGAAAGAACCCCGTATTGGCAAATATTGACGGCCAGTTAAGCCATTCATGCCAGTAGG
CGCGCGGACGAAAGTAAACCCACTGGTGATACCATTCGCGAGCCTCCGGATGACGACCGTAGTGATGAAT
CTCTCCTGGCGGGAACAGCAAAATATCACCCGGTCGGCAAACAAATTCTCGTCCCTGATTTTTCACCACC
CCCTGACCGCGAATGGTGAGATTGAGAATATAACCTTTCATTCCCAGCGGTCGGTCGATAAAAAAATCGA
GATAACCGTTGGCCTCAATCGGCGTTAAACCCGCCACCAGATGGGCATTAAACGAG
Features (pLannotate 1.2.2; 14 found; start..end, strand, type, name):
     65..349     +  promoter       araBAD promoter: araBAD; promoter of the L-arabinose operon of E. coli; the araC regulatory gene is transcribed in the opposite direction (Guzman et al., 1995)
    392..409     +  CDS            6xHis: 6xHis affinity tag
    419..853     +  CDS            mNeonGreen (fragment): mNeonGreen is a basic (constitutively fluorescent) green/yellow fluorescent protein published in 2013, derived from Branchiostoma lanceolatum. It is reported to be a very rapidly-maturing monomer with moderate acid sensitivity.
    863..1297    +  CDS            kbp: KBP_ECOLI - Also known as ygaU, yzzM. Experimental evidence at protein level: Swiss-Prot protein existence level 1. Highly specific potassium binding protein that is required for normal growth in the presence of high levels of external K(+). May act as a sensor of cytoplasmic K(+) concentration. Binds a single K(+) ion, which induces a large conformational change. Can also bind the larger alkali metal ions Rb(+) and Cs(+), and NH(4)(+) (PubMed:27112601). May be involved in the regulation of peptidoglycan cross-linking (PubMed:25422305). From Escherichia coli (strain K12).
   1307..1579    +  CDS            mNeonGreen (fragment): mNeonGreen is a basic (constitutively fluorescent) green/yellow fluorescent protein published in 2013, derived from Branchiostoma lanceolatum. It is reported to be a very rapidly-maturing monomer with moderate acid sensitivity.
   1682..1797    +  ncRNA          5S rRNA: Accession: RF00001 - 5S ribosomal RNA
   1801..1887    +  terminator     rrnB T1 terminator: Escherichia coli rrnB; transcription terminator T1 from the E. coli rrnB gene
   1979..2006    +  terminator     rrnB T2 terminator: transcription terminator T2 from the E. coli rrnB gene
   2025..2116    +  promoter       AmpR promoter: bla
   2117..2977    +  CDS            AmpR: β-lactamase; bla; confers resistance to ampicillin, carbenicillin, and related antibiotics
   3148..3736    +  rep_origin     ori: high-copy-number ColE1/pMB1/pBR322/pUC origin of replication
   3922..4062    -  misc_feature   bom: basis of mobility region from pBR322
   4164..4204    -  CDS            rop (fragment): Rop protein, which maintains plasmids at low copy number; rop
   4326..38      -  CDS            araC (across the origin): L-arabinose regulatory protein; araC
