[The description below was written by a language model from this plasmid's Addgene catalogue record and pLannotate feature annotations shown in this document.]
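Description:
pBAD-HisD-mNG-Pa-Kbp is a 5,166 bp bacterial expression plasmid built on the pBAD-HisD backbone, made to produce the green fluorescent potassium indicator mNG-Pa-Kbp in E. coli. It replicates from a ColE1/pMB1-family origin flanked by the pBR322 bom region and a fragment of rop. The catalogue lists it as low copy, although the automated annotation labels the origin generically as high-copy. Selection is by ampicillin through the β-lactamase gene under its own promoter. Expression is controlled by the arabinose system. The araC regulator is encoded divergently from the araBAD promoter, so transcription of the insert is kept low until L-arabinose is supplied. The rrnB T1 and T2 terminators, with an adjoining 5S rRNA segment, close the transcription unit.

The synthetic insert of about 1.16 kb opens with an N-terminal 6xHis tag for metal-affinity purification, followed by a single open reading frame in which a potassium-binding protein (Kbp) domain sits between two fragments of mNeonGreen. In this insertion-type sensor design, the large conformational change that Kbp undergoes on binding K+ is expected to be relayed to the split fluorescent protein and so alter its green fluorescence. The annotation software matched the binding domain to E. coli Kbp (YgaU). However, the "Pa" in the name and the associated work on genome mining suggest a homologue from another organism. The record does not name the source species, listing the insert only as synthetic.

The plasmid is suited to inducible expression and His-tag purification of the indicator for in vitro characterisation of its potassium sensitivity and fluorescence response, or for screening sensor variants in bacteria.
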