Addgene plasmid #178014: pBAD-HisD-mNG-Pa-Kbp
Purpose: Bacterial expression of green fluorescent potassium indicator mNG-Pa-Kbp
Depositing lab: Edward Boyden. Depositing organization: Massachusetts Institute of Technology. Publication: Tuning the Sensitivity of Genetically Encoded Fluorescent Potassium Indicators through Structure-Guided and Genome Mining Strategies. Torres Cabán CC, Yang M, Lai C, Yang L, Subach FV, Smith BO, Piatkevich KD, Boyden ES. ACS Sens. 2022 May 27;7(5):1336-1346. doi: 10.1021/acssensors.1c02201. Epub 2022 Apr 15. PubMed 35427452.
Backbone
  Vector backbone: pBAD-HisD
  Total vector size (bp): 5166
  Vector type: Bacterial Expression
Growth in bacteria
  Bacterial resistance: Ampicillin, 100 μg/mL
  Growth temperature: 37°C
  Growth strain: DH5alpha
  Copy number: Low Copy
Gene/Insert
  Gene/Insert name: mNG-Pa-Kbp
  Species: Synthetic
  Insert size (bp): 1164
  GenBank ID: OK187809
  Promoter: araB
  Cloning method: Ligation Independent Cloning
  Sequencing primers: 5′ pBAD-Fw; 3′ pBAD-Rv
Terms and licenses: Academic/Nonprofit Terms; Industry Terms: Not Available to Industry
Depositor comments: Please visit https://www.biorxiv.org/content/10.1101/2021.10.07.463355v1 for bioRxiv preprint.
How to cite: pBAD-HisD-mNG-Pa-Kbp was a gift from Edward Boyden (Addgene plasmid # 178014 ; http://n2t.net/addgene:178014 ; RRID:Addgene_178014)
